>Addgene plasmid #103442 | LSB-hsa-miR-330-3p | depositor full sequence | sequence record 195933 | Full Sequence
AATTGAGGGGATAACGCAGGAAAGAACATGTGAGCAAAAGGCCAGCAAAAGGCCAGGAACCGTAAAAAGG
CCGCGTTGCTGGCGTTTTTCCATAGGCTCCGCCCCCCTGACGAGCATCACAAAAATCGACGCTCAAGTCA
GAGGTGGCGAAACCCGACAGGACTATAAAGATACCAGGCGTTTCCCCCTGGAAGCTCCCTCGTGCGCTCT
CCTGTTCCGACCCTGCCGCTTACCGGATACCTGTCCGCCTTTCTCCCTTCGGGAAGCGTGGCGCTTTCTC
ATAGCTCACGCTGTAGGTATCTCAGTTCGGTGTAGGTCGTTCGCTCCAAGCTGGGCTGTGTGCACGAACC
CCCCGTTCAGCCCGACCGCTGCGCCTTATCCGGTAACTATCGTCTTGAGTCCAACCCGGTAAGACACGAC
TTATCGCCACTGGCAGCAGCCACTGGTAACAGGATTAGCAGAGCGAGGTATGTAGGCGGTGCTACAGAGT
TCTTGAAGTGGTGGCCTAACTACGGCTACACTAGAAGAACAGTATTTGGTATCTGCGCTCTGCTGAAGCC
AGTTACCTTCGGAAAAAGAGTTGGTAGCTCTTGATCCGGCAAACAAACCACCGCTGGTAGCGGTGGTTTT
TTTGTTTGCAAGCAGCAGATTACGCGCAGAAAAAAAGGATCTCAAGAAGATCCTTTGATCTTTTCTACGG
GGTCTGACGCTCAGTGGAACGAAAACTCACGTTAAGGGATTTTGGTCATGAGATTATCAAAAAGGATCTT
CACCTAGATCCTTTTAAATTAAAAATGAAGTTTTAAATCAATCTAAAGTATATATGAGTAAACTTGGTCT
GACAGTTACCAATGCTTAATCAGTGAGGCACCTATCTCAGCGATCTGTCTATTTCGTTCATCCATAGTTG
CCTGACTCCCCGTCGTGTAGATAACTACGATACGGGAGGGCTTACCATCTGGCCCCAGTGCTGCAATGAT
ACCGCGAGAACCACGCTCACCGGCTCCAGATTTATCAGCAATAAACCAGCCAGCCGGAAGGGCCGAGCGC
AGAAGTGGTCCTGCAACTTTATCCGCCTCCATCCAGTCTATTAATTGTTGCCGGGAAGCTAGAGTAAGTA
GTTCGCCAGTTAATAGTTTGCGCAACGTTGTTGCCATTGCTACAGGCATCGTGGTGTCACGCTCGTCGTT
TGGTATGGCTTCATTCAGCTCCGGTTCCCAACGATCAAGGCGAGTTACATGATCCCCCATGTTGTGCAAA
AAAGCGGTTAGCTCCTTCGGTCCTCCGATCGTTGTCAGAAGTAAGTTGGCCGCAGTGTTATCACTCATGG
TTATGGCAGCACTGCATAATTCTCTTACTGTCATGCCATCCGTAAGATGCTTTTCTGTGACTGGTGAGTA
CTCAACCAAGTCATTCTGAGAATAGTGTATGCGGCGACCGAGTTGCTCTTGCCCGGCGTCAATACGGGAT
AATACCGCGCCACATAGCAGAACTTTAAAAGTGCTCATCATTGGAAAACGTTCTTCGGGGCGAAAACTCT
CAAGGATCTTACCGCTGTTGAGATCCAGTTCGATGTAACCCACTCGTGCACCCAACTGATCTTCAGCATC
TTTTACTTTCACCAGCGTTTCTGGGTGAGCAAAAACAGGAAGGCAAAATGCCGCAAAAAAGGGAATAAGG
GCGACACGGAAATGTTGAATACTCATACTCTTCCTTTTTCAATATTATTGAAGCATTTATCAGGGTTATT
GTCTCATGAGCGGATACATATTTGAATGTAGCTCCGAATTTCTCGAGGGCTTGTCGACGACGGCGGTCTC
CGTCGTCAGGATCATGAATTCGACCCGCCTGCCACCATGACCGAGTACAAGCCCACGGTGCGCCTCGCCA
CCCGCGACGACGTCCCCCGGGCCGTACGCACCCTCGCCGCCGCGTTCGCCGACTACCCCGCCACGCGCCA
CACCGTCGACCCGGACCGCCACATCGAGCGGGTCACCGAGCTGCAAGAACTCTTCCTCACGCGCGTCGGG
CTCGACATCGGCAAGGTGTGGGTCGCGGACGACGGCGCCGCGGTGGCGGTCTGGACCACGCCGGAGAGCG
TCGAAGCGGGGGCGGTGTTCGCCGAGATCGGCCCGCGCATGGCCGAGTTGAGCGGTTCCCGGCTGGCCGC
GCAGCAACAGATGGAAGGCCTCCTGGCGCCGCACCGGCCCAAGGAGCCCGCGTGGTTCCTGGCCACCGTC
GGCGTCTCGCCCGACCACCAGGGCAAGGGTCTGGGCAGCGCCGTCGTGCTCCCCGGAGTGGAGGCGGCCG
AGCGCGCCGGGGTGCCCGCCTTCCTGGAGACATCCGCGCCCCGCAACCTCCCCTTCTACGAGCGGCTCGG
CTTCACCGTCACCGCCGACGTCGAGGTGCCCGAAGGACCGCGCACCTGGTGCATGACCCGCAAGCCCGGT
GCCTGATACGCGTGAATTCACTCCTCAGGTGCAGGCTGCCTATCAGAAGGTGGTGGCTGGTGTGGCCAAT
GCCCTGGCTCACAAATACCACTGAGATCTTTTTCCCTCTGCCAAAAATTATGGGGACATCATGAAGCCCC
TTGAGCATCTGACTTCTGGCTAATAAAGGAAATTTATTTTCATTGCAATAGTGTGTTGGAATTTTTTGTG
TCTCTCACTCGGAAGGACATATGGGAGGGCAAATCATTTAAAACATCAGAATGAGTATTTGGTTTAGAGT
TTGGCAACATATGCCCATATGCTGGCTGCCATGAACAAAGGTTGGCTATAAAGAGGTCATCAGTATATGA
AACAGCCCCCTGCTGTCCATTCCTTATTCCATAGAAAAGCCTTGACTTGAGGTTAGATTTTTTTTATATT
TTGTTTTGTGTTATTTTTTTCTTTAACATCCCTAAAATTTTCCTTACATGTTTTACTAGCCAGATTTTTC
CTCCTCTCCTGACTACTCCCAGTCATAGCTGTCCCTCTTCTCTTATGGAGATCCCTCGACCTGCAGCCCA
AGCTTGAATTCTCTAGAATTACCCTGTTATCCCTATGCTTGGTTTACCGAGCTCTTATTGGTTTTCAAAC
TTCATTGACTGTGCCCAACGCGCCTGGGAGCTCACGGGGACAGCCCCCCCCCAAAGCCCCCAGGGATGTA
ATTACGTCCCTCCCCCGCTAGGGGGCAGCAGCGAGCCGCCCGGGGCTCCGCTCCGGTCCGGCGCTCCCCC
CGCATCCCCGAGCCGGCAGCGTGCGGGGACAGCCCGGGCACGGGGAAGGTGGCACGGGATCGCTTTCCTC
TGAACGCTTCTCGCTGCTCTTTGAGCCTGCAGACACCTGGGGGGATACGGGGAAAAAGCTAGGCTGAAAG
ACCGGTTCTTAGAATGACACGCGCCTGGGAGCTCACGGGGACAGCCCCCCCCCAAAGCCCCCAGGGATGT
AATTACGTCCCTCCCCCGCTAGGGGGCAGCAGCGAGCCGCCCGGGGCTCCGCTCCGGTCCGGCGCTCCCC
CCGCATCCCCGAGCCGGCAGCGTGCGGGGACAGCCCGGGCACGGGGAAGGTGGCACGGGATCGCTTTCCT
CTGAACGCTTCTCGCTGCTCTTTGAGCCTGCAGACACCTGGGGGGATACGGGGAAAAAGCTAACTTCTGA
GACGACAACTTTGTATAGAAAAGTTGGCTCCGAATTCGCCCTTGACAGCAGAGATCCAGTTTGGTTAATT
AATTGGCTCCGGTGCCCGTCAGTGGGCAGAGCGCACATCGCCCACAGTCCCCGAGAAGTTGTGGGGAGGG
GTCGGCAATTGAACCGGTGCCTAGAGAAGGTGGCGCGGGGTAAACTGGGAAAGTGATGTCGTGTACTGGC
TCCGCCTTTTTCCCGAGGGTGGGGGAGAACCGTATATAAGTGCAGTAGTCGCCGTGAACGTTCTTTTTCG
CAACGGGTTTGCCGCCAGAACACAGGTAAGTGCCGTGTGTGGTTCCCGCGGGCCTGGCCTCTTTACGGGT
TATGGCCCTTGCGTGCCTTGAATTACTTCCACCTGGCTGCAGTACGTGATTCTTGATCCCGAGCTTCGGG
TTGGAAGTGGGTGGGAGAGTTCGAGGCCTTGCGCTTAAGGAGCCCCTTCGCCTCGTGCTTGAGTTGAGGC
CTGGCCTGGGCGCTGGGGCCGCCGCGTGCGAATCTGGTGGCACCTTCGCGCCTGTCTCGCTGCTTTCGAT
AAGTCTCTAGCCATTTAAAATTTTTGATGACCTGCTGCGACGCTTTTTTTCTGGCAAGATAGTCTTGTAA
ATGCGGGCCAAGATCTGCACACTGGTATTTCGGTTTTTGGGGCCGCGGGCGGCGACGGGGCCCGTGCGTC
CCAGCGCACATGTTCGGCGAGGCGGGGCCTGCGAGCGCGGCCACCGAGAATCGGACGGGGGTAGTCTCAA
GCTGGCCGGCCTGCTCTGGTGCCTGGCCTCGCGCCGCCGTGTATCGCCCCGCCCTGGGCGGCAAGGCTGG
CCCGGTCGGCACCAGTTGCGTGAGCGGAAAGATGGCCGCTTCCCGGCCCTGCTGCAGGGAGCTCAAAATG
GAGGACGCGGCGCTCGGGAGAGCGGGCGGGTGAGTCACCCACACAAAGGAAAAGGGCCTTTCCGTCCTCA
GCCGTCGCTTCATGTGACTCCACGGAGTACCGGGCGCCGTCCAGGCACCTCGATTAGTTCTCGAGCTTTT
GGAGTACGTCGTCTTTAGGTTGGGGGGAGGGGTTTTATGCGATGGAGTTTCCCCACACTGAGTGGGTGGA
GACTGAAGTTAGGCCAGCTTGGCACTTGATGTAATTCTCCTTGGAATTTGCCCTTTTTGAGTTTGGATCT
TGGTTCATTCTCAAGCCTCAGACAGTGGTTCAAAGTTTTTTTCTTCCATTTCAGGTGTCGTGAGAAGGGC
GAATTCGACCCAAGTTTGTACAAAAAAGCAGGCTGGATCCAGGTGCCACCATGGTGAGCGAGCTGATTAA
GGAGAACATGCACATGAAGCTGTACATGGAGGGCACCGTGAACAACCACCACTTCAAGTGCACATCCGAG
GGCGAAGGCAAGCCCTACGAGGGCACCCAGACCATGAGAATCAAGGCGGTCGAGGGCGGCCCTCTCCCCT
TCGCCTTCGACATCCTGGCTACCAGCTTCATGTACGGCAGCAAAACCTTCATCAACCACACCCAGGGCAT
CCCCGACTTCTTTAAGCAGTCCTTCCCCGAGGGCTTCACATGGGAGAGAGTCACCACATACGAAGATGGG
GGCGTGCTGACCGCTACCCAGGACACCAGCCTCCAGGACGGCTGCCTCATCTACAACGTCAAGATCAGAG
GGGTGAACTTCCCATCCAACGGCCCTGTGATGCAGAAGAAAACACTCGGCTGGGAGGCCTCCACCGAGAC
ACTGTACCCCGCTGACGGCGGCCTGGAAGGCAGAGCCGACATGGCCCTGAAGCTCGTGGGCGGGGGCCAC
CTGATCTGCAACCTTAAGACCACATACAGATCCAAGAAACCCGCTAAGAACCTCAAGATGCCCGGCGTCT
ACTATGTGGACAGGAGACTGGAAAGAATCAAGGAGGCCGACAAAGAGACATACGTCGAGCAGCACGAGGT
GGCTGTGGCCAGATACTGCGACCTCCCTAGCAAACTGGGGCACAAACTTAATTGAGAATTCTACCACCCA
GCTTTCTTGTACAAAGTGGTACGTCTCAAGACCAGAGGTCTCTGCTTAAGTCTCATCTCTGCAGGCCGTG
TGCTTTGCTCTCTGCAGGCCGTGTGCTTTGCTCTCTGCAGGCCGTGTGCTTTGCTCTCTGCAGGCCGTGT
GCTTTGCCAACCAGAAGAGACCTGTGCTTCACTCCTCAGGTGCAGGCTGCCTATCAGAAGGTGGTGGCTG
GTGTGGCCAATGCCCTGGCTCACAAATACCACTGAGATCTTTTTCCCTCTGCCAAAAATTATGGGGACAT
CATGAAGCCCCTTGAGCATCTGACTTCTGGCTAATAAAGGAAATTTATTTTCATTGCAATAGTGTGTTGG
AATTTTTTGTGTCTCTCACTCGGAAGGACATATGGGAGGGCAAATCATTTAAAACATCAGAATGAGTATT
TGGTTTAGAGTTTGGCAACATATGCCCATATGCTGGCTGCCATGAACAAAGGTTGGCTATAAAGAGGTCA
TCAGTATATGAAACAGCCCCCTGCTGTCCATTCCTTATTCCATAGAAAAGCCTTGACTTGAGGTTAGATT
TTTTTTATATTTTGTTTTGTGTTATTTTTTTCTTTAACATCCCTAAAATTTTCCTTACATGTTTTACTAG
CCAGATTTTTCCTCCTCTCCTGACTACTCCCAGTCATAGCTGTCCCTCTTCTCTTATGGAGATCCCGAGC
GGTGCGTTTTTATGCTTGTAGTATTGTATAATGTTTTTAAGATCCAAGCTTCTGACCTCTTCTCTTCCTC
CCACAGGGCCTCGAGACAATTGCATCGATGGTACCAGTGAAAGTCTGCAATGAATTCGAGTTGGCGCGCC
TGTCATTCTAAATCTCTCTTTCAGCCTAAAGCTTTTTCCCCGTATCCCCCCAGGTGTCTGCAGGCTCAAA
GAGCAGCGAGAAGCGTTCAGAGGAAAGCGATCCCGTGCCACCTTCCCCGTGCCCGGGCTGTCCCCGCACG
CTGCCGGCTCGGGGATGCGGGGGGAGCGCCGGACCGGAGCGGAGCCCCGGGCGGCTCGCTGCTGCCCCCT
AGCGGGGGAGGGACGTAATTACATCCCTGGGGGCTTTGGGAGGGGGCTGTCCCCGTGAGCTCCCAGGCGC
GCCTGTCATTCTAAATCTCTCTTTCAGCCTAAAGCTTTTTCCCCGTATCCCCCCAGGTGTCTGCAGGCTC
AAAGAGCAGCGAGAAGCGTTCAGAGGAAAGCGATCCCGTGCCACCTTCCCCGTGCCCGGGCTGTCCCCGC
ACGCTGCCGGCTCGGGGATGCGGGGGGAGCGCCGGACCGGAGCGGAGCCCCGGGCGGCTCGCTGCTGCCC
CCTAGCGGGGGAGGGACGTAATTACATCCCTGGGGGCTTTGGGGGGGGGCTGTCCCCGTGAGCTCCCAGG
CGCGCCAACTCGGTACCGTATCGATGTCGACGTTAACGCTAGTGATATCAACTTTGTATAGAAAAGTTGG
CTCCGAATTCGCCCTTGACAGCAGAGATCCAGTTTGGTTAATTAATTGGCTCCGGTGCCCGTCAGTGGGC
AGAGCGCACATCGCCCACAGTCCCCGAGAAGTTGTGGGGAGGGGTCGGCAATTGAACCGGTGCCTAGAGA
AGGTGGCGCGGGGTAAACTGGGAAAGTGATGTCGTGTACTGGCTCCGCCTTTTTCCCGAGGGTGGGGGAG
AACCGTATATAAGTGCAGTAGTCGCCGTGAACGTTCTTTTTCGCAACGGGTTTGCCGCCAGAACACAGGT
AAGTGCCGTGTGTGGTTCCCGCGGGCCTGGCCTCTTTACGGGTTATGGCCCTTGCGTGCCTTGAATTACT
TCCACCTGGCTGCAGTACGTGATTCTTGATCCCGAGCTTCGGGTTGGAAGTGGGTGGGAGAGTTCGAGGC
CTTGCGCTTAAGGAGCCCCTTCGCCTCGTGCTTGAGTTGAGGCCTGGCCTGGGCGCTGGGGCCGCCGCGT
GCGAATCTGGTGGCACCTTCGCGCCTGTCTCGCTGCTTTCGATAAGTCTCTAGCCATTTAAAATTTTTGA
TGACCTGCTGCGACGCTTTTTTTCTGGCAAGATAGTCTTGTAAATGCGGGCCAAGATCTGCACACTGGTA
TTTCGGTTTTTGGGGCCGCGGGCGGCGACGGGGCCCGTGCGTCCCAGCGCACATGTTCGGCGAGGCGGGG
CCTGCGAGCGCGGCCACCGAGAATCGGACGGGGGTAGTCTCAAGCTGGCCGGCCTGCTCTGGTGCCTGGC
CTCGCGCCGCCGTGTATCGCCCCGCCCTGGGCGGCAAGGCTGGCCCGGTCGGCACCAGTTGCGTGAGCGG
AAAGATGGCCGCTTCCCGGCCCTGCTGCAGGGAGCTCAAAATGGAGGACGCGGCGCTCGGGAGAGCGGGC
GGGTGAGTCACCCACACAAAGGAAAAGGGCCTTTCCGTCCTCAGCCGTCGCTTCATGTGACTCCACGGAG
TACCGGGCGCCGTCCAGGCACCTCGATTAGTTCTCGAGCTTTTGGAGTACGTCGTCTTTAGGTTGGGGGG
AGGGGTTTTATGCGATGGAGTTTCCCCACACTGAGTGGGTGGAGACTGAAGTTAGGCCAGCTTGGCACTT
GATGTAATTCTCCTTGGAATTTGCCCTTTTTGAGTTTGGATCTTGGTTCATTCTCAAGCCTCAGACAGTG
GTTCAAAGTTTTTTTCTTCCATTTCAGGTGTCGTGAGAAGGGCGAATTCGACCCAAGTTTGTACAAAAAA
GCAGGCTCGCCACCATGGTGAGCAAGGGCGAGGAGCTGTTCACCGGGGTGGTGCCCATCCTGGTCGAGCT
GGACGGCGACGTAAACGGCCACAAGTTCAGCGTGAGGGGCGAGGGCGAGGGCGATGCCACCAACGGCAAG
CTGACCCTGAAGTTCATCTGCACCACCGGCAAGCTGCCCGTGCCCTGGCCCACCCTCGTGACCACCCTGA
GCCACGGCGTGCAGTGCTTCGCCCGCTACCCCGACCACATGAAGCAGCACGACTTCTTCAAGTCCGCCAT
GCCCGAAGGCTACGTCCAGGAGCGCACCATCTTCTTCAAGGACGACGGCACCTACAAGACCCGCGCCGAG
GTGAAGTTCGAGGGCGACACCCTAGTGAACCGCATCGAGCTGAAGGGCGTCGACTTCAAGGAGGACGGCA
ACATCCTGGGGCACAAGCTGGAGTACAACTTCAACAGCCACAACATCTATATCATGGCCGTCAAGCAGAA
GAACGGCATCAAGGTGAACTTCAAGATCCGCCACAACGTGGAGGACGGCAGCGTGCAGCTCGCCGACCAC
TACCAGCAGAACACCCCCATCGGCGACGGCCCCGTGCTGCTGCCCGACAGCCACTACCTGAGCACCCAGT
CCGTGCTGAGCAAAGACCCCAACGAGAAGCGCGATCACATGGTCCTGCTGGAGTTCCGCACCGCCGCCGG
GATCACTCTCGGCATGGACGAGCTGTACAAGTAATACCACCCAGCTTTCTTGTACAAAGTGGTACGCGTG
AATTCACTCCTCAGGTGCAGGCTGCCTATCAGAAGGTGGTGGCTGGTGTGGCCAATGCCCTGGCTCACAA
ATACCACTGAGATCTTTTTCCCTCTGCCAAAAATTATGGGGACATCATGAAGCCCCTTGAGCATCTGACT
TCTGGCTAATAAAGGAAATTTATTTTCATTGCAATAGTGTGTTGGAATTTTTTGTGTCTCTCACTCGGAA
GGACATATGGGAGGGCAAATCATTTAAAACATCAGAATGAGTATTTGGTTTAGAGTTTGGCAACATATGC
CCATATGCTGGCTGCCATGAACAAAGGTTGGCTATAAAGAGGTCATCAGTATATGAAACAGCCCCCTGCT
GTCCATTCCTTATTCCATAGAAAAGCCTTGACTTGAGGTTAGATTTTTTTTATATTTTGTTTTGTGTTAT
TTTTTTCTTTAACATCCCTAAAATTTTCCTTACATGTTTTACTAGCCAGATTTTTCCTCCTCTCCTGACT
ACTCCCAGTCATAGCTGTCCCTCTTCTCTTATGGAGATCCCTCGACCTGCAGCCCAAGCTTGGCGTAATC
ATGGTCATAGCTGTTTCCTGTGTGAAATTGTTATCCGCTCACAATTCCACACAACATACGAGCCGGAAGC
ATAAAGTGTAAAGCCTGGGGTGCCTAATGAGTGAGCTAACTCACATTAATTGCGTTGCGCTCACTGCCCG
CTTTCCAGTCGGGAAACCTGTCGTGCCAGCGGATCGACAGTACTAAGCTTGGTCTAATACCCAATCTCTC
GTCTTATCCAGATGTTTTATACGCCTCTGGCCCGTGTCTCAAAATCTCTGATGTTACATTGCACAAGATA
AAATAATATCATCATGAACAATAAAACTGTCTGCTTACATAAACAGTAATACAAGGGGTGTTATGAGCCA
TATTCAACGGGAAACGTCGAGGCCGCGATTAAATTCCAACATGGATGCTGATTTATATGGGTATAAATGG
GCTCGCGATAATGTCGGGCAATCAGGTGCGACAATCTATCGCTTGTATGGGAAGCCCGATGCGCCAGAGT
TGTTTCTGAAACATGGCAAAGGTAGCGTTGCCAATGATGTTACAGATGAGATGGTCAGACTAAACTGGCT
GACGGAATTTATGCCTCTTCCGACCATCAAGCATTTTATCCGTACTCCTGATGATGCATGGTTACTCACC
ACTGCGATCCCCGGAAAAACAGCATTCCAGGTATTAGAAGAATATCCTGATTCAGGTGAAAATATTGTTG
ATGCGCTGGCAGTGTTCCTGCGCCGGTTGCATTCGATTCCTGTTTGTAATTGTCCTTTTAACAGCGATCG
CGTATTTCGTCTCGCTCAGGCGCAATCACGAATGAATAACGGTTTGGTTGATGCGAGTGATTTTGATGAC
GAGCGTAATGGCTGGCCTGTTGAACAAGTCTGGAAAGAAATGCATAAACTTTTGCCATTCTCACCGGATT
CAGTCGTCACTCATGGTGATTTCTCACTTGATAACCTTATTTTTGACGAGGGGAAATTAATAGGTTGTAT
TGATGTTGGACGAGTCGGAATCGCAGACCGATACCAGGATCTTGCCATCCTATGGAACTGCCTCGGTGAG
TTTTCTCCTTCATTACAGAAACGGCTTTTTCAAAAATATGGTATTGATAATCCTGATATGAATAAATTGC
AGTTTCATTTGATGCTCGATGAGTTTTTCTAATCAGAATTGGTTAATTGGTTGTAACACTGGCAGAGCAT
TACGCTGACTTGACGGGACGGCGCAAGCTCATGACCAAAATCCCTTAACGTGAGTTACGCGTCGTTCCAC
TGAGCGTCAGAGGTATCACTAGTATTACAGAGGTAAGTTATAACAGTCGCCTAACCC
Features (pLannotate 1.2.2; 28 found; start..end, strand, type, name):
     87..675     -  rep_origin     ori: high-copy-number ColE1/pMB1/pBR322/pUC origin of replication
    846..1706    -  CDS            AmpR: β-lactamase; bla; confers resistance to ampicillin, carbenicillin, and related antibiotics
   1707..1778    -  promoter       AmpR promoter: bla
   1857..2456    +  CDS            PuroR: puromycin N-acetyltransferase; pac from Streptomyces alboniger; confers resistance to puromycin
   2461..2541    +  CDS            HBB (fragment): HBB_PONPY - Experimental evidence at transcript level: Swiss-Prot protein existence level 2. Involved in oxygen transport from the lung to the various peripheral tissues. From Pongo pygmaeus (Bornean orangutan).
   2612..2667    +  polyA_signal   β-globin poly(A) signal: rabbit β-globin polyadenylation signal (Gil and Proudfoot, 1987)
   3646..3666    +  protein_bind   attB4: mutant version of attB; core recombination site for the Gateway® BP reaction BP Clonase™
   3734..3945    +  promoter       EF-1α core promoter: core promoter for human elongation factor EF-1α
   3946..4884    +  intron         EF-1α intron A: intron upstream of the start codon of human EF-1α
   4911..4931    +  protein_bind   attB1: mutant version of attB; core recombination site for the Gateway® BP reaction BP Clonase™
   4951..5646    +  CDS            mKate2: mKate2 is a basic (constitutively fluorescent) red fluorescent protein published in 2009, derived from Entacmaea quadricolor. It is reported to be a rapidly-maturing monomer with moderate acid sensitivity.
   5666..5690    -  protein_bind   attB2: mutant version of attB; recombination site for the Gateway® BP reaction BP Clonase™
   5838..5912    +  CDS            HBB (fragment): HBB_PONPY - Experimental evidence at transcript level: Swiss-Prot protein existence level 2. Involved in oxygen transport from the lung to the various peripheral tissues. From Pongo pygmaeus (Bornean orangutan).
   5983..6038    +  polyA_signal   β-globin poly(A) signal: rabbit β-globin polyadenylation signal (Gil and Proudfoot, 1987)
   6422..6447    +  misc_feature   SA: splice acceptor site
   7119..7139    +  protein_bind   attB4: mutant version of attB; core recombination site for the Gateway® BP reaction BP Clonase™
   7207..7418    +  promoter       EF-1α core promoter: core promoter for human elongation factor EF-1α
   7419..8357    +  intron         EF-1α intron A: intron upstream of the start codon of human EF-1α
   8384..8404    +  protein_bind   attB1: mutant version of attB; core recombination site for the Gateway® BP reaction BP Clonase™
   8415..9131    +  CDS            EBFP2: EBFP2 is a basic (constitutively fluorescent) blue fluorescent protein published in 2007, derived from Aequorea victoria. It is reported to be a rapidly-maturing monomer with moderate acid sensitivity.
   9139..9163    -  protein_bind   attB2: mutant version of attB; recombination site for the Gateway® BP reaction BP Clonase™
   9167..9247    +  CDS            HBB (fragment): HBB_PONPY - Experimental evidence at transcript level: Swiss-Prot protein existence level 2. Involved in oxygen transport from the lung to the various peripheral tissues. From Pongo pygmaeus (Bornean orangutan).
   9318..9373    +  polyA_signal   β-globin poly(A) signal: rabbit β-globin polyadenylation signal (Gil and Proudfoot, 1987)
   9756..9778    -  protein_bind   lac operator (fragment): The lac repressor binds to the lac operator to inhibit transcription in E. coli. This inhibition can be relieved by adding lactose or isopropyl-β-D-thiogalactopyranoside (IPTG). lac repressor encoded by lacI
   9782..9812    -  promoter       lac promoter: promoter for the E. coli lac operon
   9827..9848    -  protein_bind   CAP binding site: CAP binding activates transcription in the presence of cAMP. E. coli catabolite activator protein
   9861..9900    -  CDS            lacI (fragment): lac repressor; lacI; The lac repressor binds to the lac operator to inhibit transcription in E. coli. This inhibition can be relieved by adding lactose or isopropyl-β-D-thiogalactopyranoside (IPTG).
  10073..10882   +  CDS            KanR: aminoglycoside phosphotransferase; aph(3')-Ia; confers resistance to kanamycin in bacteria or G418 (Geneticin®) in eukaryotes
