[The description below was written by a language model from this plasmid's Addgene catalogue record and pLannotate feature annotations shown in this document.]
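Description:
LSB-hsa-miR-330-3p is a mammalian expression and synthetic-biology plasmid built on the Low Sensor Backbone (LSB) and designed as a two-colour fluorescent sensor of microRNA activity. It is propagated in E. coli from a high-copy ColE1/pUC-type origin and carries both a β-lactamase gene (ampicillin) and an aph(3')-Ia gene (kanamycin), with dual selection recorded. The annotated depositor sequence is about 11 kb.

The payload consists of two parallel transcription units, each driven by the human EF-1α core promoter with its intron A and terminated by a rabbit β-globin polyadenylation signal. One unit encodes the red fluorescent protein mKate2 and, according to the record, carries a target site for human miR-330-3p in its 3' UTR. The target site itself is not called out in the feature table, though it presumably lies between the mKate2 coding sequence and its poly(A) signal. The second unit encodes the blue protein EBFP2 without a target and serves as an internal reference for delivery and expression. When miR-330-3p is active in a transfected cell, the mKate2 transcript is repressed, so activity is read out as reduced mKate2 relative to EBFP2. Gateway attB4, attB1 and attB2 scars flank the promoters and coding sequences, reflecting modular assembly, although the insert is recorded as Gibson cloned.

A puromycin N-acetyltransferase gene with its own β-globin poly(A) allows selection in mammalian cells, but no promoter is annotated for it. The depositor warns that the repeated poly(A) elements make the plasmid inherently unstable, and that the physical plasmid differs slightly from the depositor sequence, including short insertions flanking the puromycin gene that do not impair selection.
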