Addgene plasmid #103442: LSB-hsa-miR-330-3p
Purpose: Used to sense miRNA activity using fluorescence based tools. hsa-miR-330-3p target in 3' UTR of of mKate. miRNA activity can be measured by the repression of mKate2 relative to EBFP2 fluorescent proteins . Plasmid is inherently unstable; please see Depositor Comments
Depositing lab: Ron Weiss. Depositing organization: Massachusetts Institute of Technology. Publication: A mixed antagonistic/synergistic miRNA repression model enables accurate predictions of multi-input miRNA sensor activity. Gam JJ, Babb J, Weiss R. Nat Commun. 2018 Jun 22;9(1):2430. doi: 10.1038/s41467-018-04575-0. PubMed 29934631.
Backbone
  Vector backbone: Low Sensor Backbone (LSB)
  Vector type: Mammalian Expression, Synthetic Biology
Growth in bacteria
  Bacterial resistance: Ampicillin and Kanamycin, 100 & 50 μg/mL
  Growth temperature: 30°C
  Growth strain: NEB Stable
  Copy number: High Copy
Gene/Insert
  Gene/Insert name: hsa-miR-330-3p target
  Species: H. sapiens (human)
  Entrez Gene: MIR330 (a.k.a. MIRN330, hsa-mir-330, mir-330)
  Promoter: EF-1a
  Cloning method: Gibson Cloning
Terms and licenses: Academic/Nonprofit Terms; Industry Terms: Not Available to Industry
Depositor comments: Please note that this plasmid is inherently unstable due to a repeating poly A element. We recommend performing a diagnostic digest on multiple colonies upon receipt. The depositors would like to note the presence of several discrepancies between the depositor sequence and physical plasmid sequence. In particular, the sequences upstream and downstream of the puromycin coding region have 10 bp insertions which do not affect the ability to perform puromycin selection. The sequences for those regions within the physical plasmids are as follows: Upstream of Puro: GAATTCGACCGCCTGTCTCAAGGTGCCACC; Downstream of Puro: GCTTTGAGACTACGCGTGAATTCACTCCTC.
How to cite: LSB-hsa-miR-330-3p was a gift from Ron Weiss (Addgene plasmid # 103442 ; http://n2t.net/addgene:103442 ; RRID:Addgene_103442)
