>Addgene plasmid #103442 | LSB-hsa-miR-330-3p | depositor partial sequence | sequence record 195934 | hsa-miR-330-3p target
TCTCTGCAGGCCGTGTGCTTTGC
