>Addgene plasmid #103442 | LSB-hsa-miR-330-3p | addgene partial sequence | sequence record 270642 | mKate2-F 5'-ACCCGCTAAGAACCTCAAGA-3'
TCAAGGAGGCCGACAAAGAGACATACGTCGAGCAGCACGAGGTGGCTGTGGCCAGATACTGCGACCTCCC
TAGCAAACTGGGGCACAAACTTAATTGAGAATTCTACCACCCAGCTTTCTTGTACAAAGTGGTACGTCTC
AAGACCAGAGGTCTCTGCTTAAGTCTCATCTCTGCAGGCCGTGTGCTTTGCTCTCTGCAGGCCGTGTGCT
TTGCTCTCTGCAGGCCGTGTGCTTTGCTCTCTGCAGGCCGTGTGCTTTGCCAACCAGAAGAGACCTGTGC
TTCACTCCTCAGGTGCAGGCTGCCTATCAGAAGGTGGTGGCTGGTGTGGCCAATGCCCTGGCTCACAAAT
ACCACTGAGATCTTTTTCCCTCTGCCAAAAATTATGGGGACATCATGAAGCCCCTTGAGCATCTGACTTC
TGGCTAATAAAGGAAATTTATTTTCATTGCAATAGTGTGTTGGAATTTTTTGTGTCTCTCACTCGGAA
